Addgene plasmid #131529: pBW001
Purpose: Vector containing the Mu-BsaI-KanR transposon that can be excised with HindIII and BglII for transposition reactions
Depositing lab: Jonathan Silberg. Depositing organization: Rice University. Publication: Combinatorial design of chemical-dependent protein switches for controlling intracellular electron transfer. Wu B, Atkinson JT, Kahanda D, Bennett GN, Silberg JJ. bioRxiv May 23, 2019 10.1101/645978v1.
Backbone
  Vector backbone: ColE1
  Total vector size (bp): 4079
  Vector type: Synthetic Biology
Growth in bacteria
  Bacterial resistance: Ampicillin, 100 μg/mL
  Growth temperature: 37°C
  Growth strain: DH5alpha
  Growth instructions: Also Kanamycin resistance
  Copy number: High Copy
Gene/Insert
  Gene/Insert name: Mu-BsaI-KanR transposon
  Species: Synthetic
  Insert size (bp): 1418
Terms and licenses: Academic/Nonprofit Terms; Industry Terms: Not Available to Industry
Depositor comments: For detailed annotations see the GenBank file under Resource Information/Supplemental Documents. Please visit https://www.biorxiv.org/content/10.1101/645978v1 for BioRxiv preprint
How to cite: pBW001 was a gift from Jonathan Silberg (Addgene plasmid # 131529 ; http://n2t.net/addgene:131529 ; RRID:Addgene_131529)
