[The description below was written by a language model from this plasmid's Addgene catalogue record and pLannotate feature annotations shown in this document.]
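Description:
pBW001 is a 4,079 bp high-copy E. coli plasmid from the synthetic biology category that serves as a donor and storage vector for an artificial Mu transposon. It replicates from a ColE1/pUC-type origin and carries an AmpR (β-lactamase) gene with its own promoter for ampicillin selection. The backbone also retains pUC-style remnants: a CAP binding site, lac promoter and lac operator, fragments of lacI, lacZα and the pUC18/19 multiple cloning site, plus short nonfunctional fragments of the bom region and rop. These appear to be leftovers of the parental cloning vector rather than working parts of the design.

The payload is the synthetic 1,418 bp Mu-BsaI-KanR transposon. The feature table identifies its core as a kanamycin resistance gene, aph(3')-Ia, driven by the cat promoter, which is why the plasmid confers kanamycin as well as ampicillin resistance. The Mu transposase recognition ends and the BsaI sites implied by the name are not picked up by the automated annotation; the depositor points to a supplemental annotated file for these details. According to the record, the transposon is released from the plasmid by digestion with HindIII and BglII and then used as the substrate in transposition reactions.

In such reactions, Mu-type mini-transposons are inserted at random positions in a target gene, and kanamycin selects the insertion clones. The BsaI sites, recognised by a type IIS enzyme, would plausibly allow later removal or replacement of the marker, although the record does not spell out this step. The associated publication concerns the combinatorial design of chemical-dependent protein switches that control intracellular electron transfer, which is consistent with using the transposon to build insertion libraries.
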