Features (pLannotate 1.2.2; 13 found; start..end, strand, type, name):
    102..123     +  protein_bind   CAP binding site: CAP binding activates transcription in the presence of cAMP. E. coli catabolite activator protein
    138..168     +  promoter       lac promoter: promoter for the E. coli lac operon
    176..192     +  protein_bind   lac operator: The lac repressor binds to the lac operator to inhibit transcription in E. coli. This inhibition can be relieved by adding lactose or isopropyl-β-D-thiogalactopyranoside (IPTG). lac repressor encoded by lacI
    407..509     +  promoter       cat promoter: promoter of the E. coli cat gene encoding chloramphenicol acetyltransferase
    510..1325    +  CDS            KanR: aminoglycoside phosphotransferase; aph(3')-Ia; confers resistance to kanamycin in bacteria or G418 (Geneticin®) in eukaryotes
   1646..1678    -  misc_feature   MCS (fragment): pUC18/19 multiple cloning site
   1675..1832    +  CDS            lacZα (fragment): LacZα fragment of β-galactosidase; lacZ fragment
   1838..1937    -  misc_feature   bom (fragment): basis of mobility region from pBR322
   2039..2074    -  CDS            rop (fragment): Rop protein, which maintains plasmids at low copy number; rop
   2169..2273    +  promoter       AmpR promoter: bla
   2274..3134    +  CDS            AmpR: β-lactamase; bla; confers resistance to ampicillin, carbenicillin, and related antibiotics
   3305..3893    +  rep_origin     ori: high-copy-number ColE1/pMB1/pBR322/pUC origin of replication
   4076..89      +  CDS            lacI (fragment) (across the origin): lac repressor; lacI; The lac repressor binds to the lac operator to inhibit transcription in E. coli. This inhibition can be relieved by adding lactose or isopropyl-β-D-thiogalactopyranoside (IPTG).
>Addgene plasmid #131529 | pBW001 | addgene full sequence | sequence record 263309 | Addgene NGS Result
CCAATACGCAAACCGCCTCTCCCCGCGCGTTGGCCGATTCATTAATGCAGCTGGCACGACAGGTTTCCCG
ACTGGAAAGCGGGCAGTGAGCGCAACGCAATTAATGTGAGTTAGCTCACTCATTAGGCACCCCAGGCTTT
ACACTTTATGCTTCCGGCTCGTATGTTGTGTGGAATTGTGAGCGGATAACAATTTCACACAGGAAACAGC
TATGACCATGATTACGCCAAGCTTGCTGCGGAGACCGAAAAACGCGAAAGCGTTTCACGATAAATGCGAA
AACGGATCGATCCTTTTCGACCGAATAAATACCTGTGACGGAAGATCACTTCGCAGAATAAATAAATCCT
GGTGTCCCTGTTGATACCGGGAAGCCCTGGGCCAACTTTTGGCGAAAATGAGACGTTGATCGGCACGTAA
GAGGTTCCAACTTTCACCATAATGAAATAAGATCACTACCGGGCGTATTTTTTGAGTTGTCGAGATTTTC
AGGAGCTAAGGAAGCTAAAATGAGCCATATTCAACGGGAAACGTCTTGCTCTAGGCCGCGATTAAATTCC
AACATGGATGCTGATTTATATGGGTATAAATGGGCTCGCGATAATGTCGGGCAATCAGGTGCGACAATCT
ATCGATTGTATGGGAAGCCCGATGCGCCAGAGTTGTTTCTGAAACATGGCAAAGGTAGCGTTGCCAATGA
TGTTACAGATGAGATGGTCAGACTAAACTGGCTGACGGAATTTATGCCTCTTCCGACCATCAAGCATTTT
ATCCGTACTCCTGATGATGCATGGTTACTCACCACTGCGATCCCCGGGAAAACAGCATTCCAGGTATTAG
AAGAATATCCTGATTCAGGTGAAAATATTGTTGATGCGCTGGCAGTGTTCCTGCGCCGGTTGCATTCGAT
TCCTGTTTGTAATTGTCCTTTTAACAGCGATCGCGTATTTCGTCTCGCTCAGGCGCAATCACGAATGAAT
AACGGTTTGGTTGATGCGAGTGATTTTGATGACGAGCGTAATGGCTGGCCTGTTGAACAAGTCTGGAAAG
AAATGCATAAACTTTTGCCATTCTCACCGGATTCAGTCGTCACTCATGGTGATTTCTCACTTGATAACCT
TATTTTTGACGAGGGGAAATTAATAGGTTGTATTGATGTTGGACGAGTCGGAATCGCAGACCGATACCAG
GATCTTGCCATCCTATGGAACTGCCTCGGTGAGTTTTCTCCTTCATTACAGAAACGGCTTTTTCAAAAAT
ATGGTATTGATAATCCTGATATGAATAAATTGCAGTTTCATTTGATGCTCGATGAGTTTTTCTAATTTTT
TTAAGGCAGTTATTGGTGCCCTTAAACGCCTGGTTGCTACGCCTGAATAAGTGATAATAAGCGGATGAAT
GGCAGAAATTCGAAAGCAAATTCGACCCGGTCGTCGGTTCAGGGCAGGGTCGTTAAATAGCCGCTTATGT
CTATTGCTGGTTTACCGGTTTATTGACTACCGGAAGCAGTGTGACCGTGTGCTTCTCAAATGCCTGAGGC
CAGTTTGCTCAGGCTCTCCCCGTGGAGGTAATAATTGACGATAGGATCGATCCGTTTTCGCATTTATCGT
GAAACGCTTTCGCGTTTTTCGGTCTCCGCTGCAGATCTAGAGGATCCCCGGGTACCGAGCTCGAATTCAC
TGGCCGTCGTTTTACAACGTCGTGACTGGGAAAACCCTGGCGTTACCCAACTTAATCGCCTTGCAGCACA
TCCCCCTTTCGCCAGCTGGCGTAATAGCGAAGAGGCCCGCACCGATCGCCCTTCCCAACAGTTGCGCAGC
CTGAATGGCGAATGGCGCCTGATGCGGTATTTTCTCCTTACGCATCTGTGCGGTATTTCACACCGCATAT
GGTGCACTCTCAGTACAATCTGCTCTGATGCCGCATAGTTAAGCCAGCCCCGACACCCGCCAACACCCGC
TGACGCGCCCTGACGGGCTTGTCTGCTCCCGGCATCCGCTTACAGACAAGCTGTGACCGTCTCCGGGAGC
TGCATGTGTCAGAGGTTTTCACCGTCATCACCGAAACGCGCGAGACGAAAGGGCCTCGTGATACGCCTAT
TTTTATAGGTTAATGTCATGATAATAATGGTTTCTTAGACGTCAGGTGGCACTTTTCGGGGAAATGTGCG
CGGAACCCCTATTTGTTTATTTTTCTAAATACATTCAAATATGTATCCGCTCATGAGACAATAACCCTGA
TAAATGCTTCAATAATATTGAAAAAGGAAGAGTATGAGTATTCAACATTTCCGTGTCGCCCTTATTCCCT
TTTTTGCGGCATTTTGCCTTCCTGTTTTTGCTCACCCAGAAACGCTGGTGAAAGTAAAAGATGCTGAAGA
TCAGTTGGGTGCACGAGTGGGTTACATCGAACTGGATCTCAACAGCGGTAAGATCCTTGAGAGTTTTCGC
CCCGAAGAACGTTTTCCAATGATGAGCACTTTTAAAGTTCTGCTATGTGGCGCGGTATTATCCCGTATTG
ACGCCGGGCAAGAGCAACTCGGTCGCCGCATACACTATTCTCAGAATGACTTGGTTGAGTACTCACCAGT
CACAGAAAAGCATCTTACGGATGGCATGACAGTAAGAGAATTATGCAGTGCTGCCATAACCATGAGTGAT
AACACTGCGGCCAACTTACTTCTGACAACGATCGGAGGACCGAAGGAGCTAACCGCTTTTTTGCACAACA
TGGGGGATCATGTAACTCGCCTTGATCGTTGGGAACCGGAGCTGAATGAAGCCATACCAAACGACGAGCG
TGACACCACGATGCCTGTAGCAATGGCAACAACGTTGCGCAAACTATTAACTGGCGAACTACTTACTCTA
GCTTCCCGGCAACAATTAATAGACTGGATGGAGGCGGATAAAGTTGCAGGACCACTTCTGCGCTCGGCCC
TTCCGGCTGGCTGGTTTATTGCTGATAAATCTGGAGCCGGTGAGCGTGGGTCTCGCGGTATCATTGCAGC
ACTGGGGCCAGATGGTAAGCCCTCCCGTATCGTAGTTATCTACACGACGGGGAGTCAGGCAACTATGGAT
GAACGAAATAGACAGATCGCTGAGATAGGTGCCTCACTGATTAAGCATTGGTAACTGTCAGACCAAGTTT
ACTCATATATACTTTAGATTGATTTAAAACTTCATTTTTAATTTAAAAGGATCTAGGTGAAGATCCTTTT
TGATAATCTCATGACCAAAATCCCTTAACGTGAGTTTTCGTTCCACTGAGCGTCAGACCCCGTAGAAAAG
ATCAAAGGATCTTCTTGAGATCCTTTTTTTCTGCGCGTAATCTGCTGCTTGCAAACAAAAAAACCACCGC
TACCAGCGGTGGTTTGTTTGCCGGATCAAGAGCTACCAACTCTTTTTCCGAAGGTAACTGGCTTCAGCAG
AGCGCAGATACCAAATACTGTTCTTCTAGTGTAGCCGTAGTTAGGCCACCACTTCAAGAACTCTGTAGCA
CCGCCTACATACCTCGCTCTGCTAATCCTGTTACCAGTGGCTGCTGCCAGTGGCGATAAGTCGTGTCTTA
CCGGGTTGGACTCAAGACGATAGTTACCGGATAAGGCGCAGCGGTCGGGCTGAACGGGGGGTTCGTGCAC
ACAGCCCAGCTTGGAGCGAACGACCTACACCGAACTGAGATACCTACAGCGTGAGCTATGAGAAAGCGCC
ACGCTTCCCGAAGGGAGAAAGGCGGACAGGTATCCGGTAAGCGGCAGGGTCGGAACAGGAGAGCGCACGA
GGGAGCTTCCAGGGGGAAACGCCTGGTATCTTTATAGTCCTGTCGGGTTTCGCCACCTCTGACTTGAGCG
TCGATTTTTGTGATGCTCGTCAGGGGGGCGGAGCCTATGGAAAAACGCCAGCAACGCGGCCTTTTTACGG
TTCCTGGCCTTTTGCTGGCCTTTTGCTCACATGTTCTTTCCTGCGTTATCCCCTGATTCTGTGGATAACC
GTATTACCGCCTTTGAGTGAGCTGATACCGCTCGCCGCAGCCGAACGACCGAGCGCAGCGAGTCAGTGAG
CGAGGAAGCGGAAGAGCGC
